>Addgene plasmid #118893 | pOCC121 | addgene full sequence | sequence record 232270 | Addgene NGS Result
AGCTGCCACCATTTTGTTCGCCCAGGACTCTAGCTATAGTTCTAGTGGTTGGCTACGTATACTCCGGAAT
ATTAATAGATCATGGAGATAATTAAAATGATAACCATCTCGCAAATAAATAAGTATTTTACTGTTTTCGT
AACAGTTTTGTAATAAAAAAACCTATAAATATTCCGGATTATTCATACCGTCCCACCATCGGGCGCGGAT
CGCCACCATGGGCATGAAAATCGAAGAAGGTAAACTGGTAATCTGGATTAACGGCGATAAAGGCTATAAC
GGTCTCGCTGAAGTCGGTAAGAAATTCGAGAAAGATACCGGAATTAAAGTCACCGTTGAGCATCCGGATA
AACTGGAAGAGAAATTCCCACAGGTTGCGGCAACTGGCGATGGCCCTGACATTATCTTCTGGGCACACGA
CCGCTTTGGTGGCTACGCTCAATCTGGCCTGTTGGCTGAAATCACCCCGGACAAAGCGTTCCAGGACAAG
CTGTATCCGTTTACCTGGGATGCCGTACGTTACAACGGCAAGCTGATTGCTTACCCGATCGCTGTTGAAG
CGTTATCGCTGATTTATAACAAAGATCTGCTGCCGAACCCGCCAAAAACCTGGGAAGAGATCCCGGCGCT
GGATAAAGAACTGAAAGCGAAAGGTAAGAGCGCGCTGATGTTCAACCTGCAAGAACCGTACTTCACCTGG
CCGCTGATTGCTGCTGACGGGGGTTATGCGTTCAAGTATGAAAACGGCAAGTACGACATTAAAGACGTGG
GCGTGGATAACGCTGGCGCGAAAGCGGGTCTGACCTTCCTGGTTGACCTGATTAAAAACAAACACATGAA
TGCAGACACCGATTACTCCATCGCAGAAGCTGCCTTTAATAAAGGCGAAACAGCGATGACCATCAACGGC
CCGTGGGCATGGTCCAACATCGACACCAGCAAAGTGAATTATGGTGTAACGGTACTGCCGACCTTCAAGG
GTCAACCATCCAAACCGTTCGTTGGCGTGCTGAGCGCAGGTATTAACGCCGCCAGTCCGAACAAAGAGCT
GGCAAAAGAGTTCCTCGAAAACTATCTGCTGACTGATGAAGGTCTGGAAGCGGTTAATAAAGACAAACCG
CTGGGTGCCGTAGCGCTGAAGTCTTACGAGGAAGAGTTGGTGAAAGATCCGCGTATTGCCGCCACTATGG
AAAACGCCCAGAAAGGTGAAATCATGCCGAACATCCCGCAGATGTCCGCTTTCTGGTATGCCGTGCGTAC
TGCGGTGATCAACGCCGCCAGCGGTCGTCAGACTGTCGATGAAGCCCTGAAAGACGCGCAGACTAATTCG
AGCTCGAACAACAACAACAATAACAATAACAACAACAGCAGCGGCAGACTGGAAGTTCTGTTCCAGGGGC
CGATGGTGAGCAAGGGCGAGGAGCTGTTCACCGGGGTGGTGCCCATCCTGGTCGAGCTGGACGGCGACGT
AAACGGCCACAAGTTCAGCGTGTCCGGCGAGGGCGAGGGCGATGCCACCTACGGCAAGCTGACCCTGAAG
TTCATCTGCACCACCGGCAAGCTGCCCGTGCCCTGGCCCACCCTCGTGACCACCCTGACCTACGGCGTGC
AGTGCTTCAGCCGCTACCCCGACCACATGAAGCAGCACGACTTCTTCAAGTCCGCCATGCCCGAAGGCTA
CGTCCAGGAGCGCACCATCTTCTTCAAGGACGACGGCAACTACAAGACCCGCGCCGAGGTGAAGTTCGAG
GGCGACACCCTGGTGAACCGCATCGAGCTGAAGGGCATCGACTTCAAGGAGGACGGCAACATCCTGGGGC
ACAAGCTGGAGTACAACTACAACAGCCACAACGTCTATATCATGGCCGACAAGCAGAAGAACGGCATCAA
GGTGAACTTCAAGATCCGCCACAACATCGAGGACGGCAGCGTGCAGCTCGCCGACCACTACCAGCAGAAC
ACCCCCATCGGCGACGGCCCCGTGCTGCTGCCCGACAACCACTACCTGAGCACCCAGTCCAAACTGAGCA
AAGACCCCAACGAGAAGCGCGATCACATGGTCCTGCTGGAGTTCGTGACCGCCGCCGGGATCACTCTCGG
CATGGACGAGCTGTACAAGGGATCCGCTGGCTCCGCTGCTGGTTCTGGCGCGGCCGCAAGCGCTATGGCC
ACAACCTGTTACATTGCACAAGATAAAAATATATCATCACGAACAGTAAAACTGTCTGCTTACATAAACA
GTAATACAAGGGGTGTTATGCAGTTTAAGGTTTACACCTATAAAAGAGAGAGCCGTTATCGTCTGTTTGT
GGATGTACAGAGTGATATTATTGACACGCCCGGGCGACGGATGGTGATCCCCCTGGCCAGTGCCCGTCTG
CTGTCAGATAAAGTCTCCCGTGAACTTTACCCGGTGGTGCATATCGGGGATGAAAGCTGGCGCATGATGA
CCACCGATATGGCCAGTGTGCCGGTCTCCGTTATCGGGGAAGAAGTGGCTGATCTCAGCCACCGCGAAAA
TGACATCAAAAACGCCATTAACCTGATGTTCTGGGGAATATAAATGTCAGGCTCCCTTATACACAGCCAG
TGGCGCGCCGCTGGAAGTTCTGTTCCAGGGGCCGGGCAGCAGCCATCACCATCACCATCACAGTGGATAA
TAGAAGCTTGTCGAGAAGTACTAGAGGATCATAATCAGCCATACCACATTTGTAGAGGTTTTACTTGCTT
TAAAAAACCTCCCACACCTCCCCCTGAACCTGAAACATAAAATGAATGCAATTGTTGTTGTTAACTTGTT
TATTGCAGCTTATAATGGTTACAAATAAAGCAATAGCATCACAAATTTCACAAATAAAGCATTTTTTTCA
CTGCATTCTAGTTGTGGTTTGTCCAAACTCATCAATGTATCTTATCATGTCTGGATCTGATCACTGCTTG
AGCCTAGGAGATCCGAACCAGATAAGTGAAAGCCTGCATCCGCAGATCTTAATTAATAAAACACGATACA
TTGTTATTAGTACATTTATTAAGCGCTAGATTCTGTGCGTTGTTGATTTACAGACAATTGTTGTACGTAT
TTTAATAATTCATTAAATTTATAATCTTTAGGGTGGTATGTTAGAGCGAAAATCAAATGATTTTCAGCGT
CTTTATATCTGAATTTAAATATTAAATCCTCAATAGATTTGTAAAATAGGTTTCGATTAGTTTCAAACAA
GGGTTGTTTTTCCGAACCGATGGCTGGACTATCTAATGGATTTTCGCTCAACGCCACAAAACTTGCCAAA
TCTTGTAGCAGCAATCTAGCTTTGTCGATATTCGTTTGTGTTTTGTTTTGTAATAAAGGTTCGACGTCGT
TCAAAATATTATGCGCTTTTGTATTTCTTTCATCACTGTCGTTAGTGTACAATTGACTCGACGTAAACAC
GTTAAATAACGCTTGGACATATTTAACATCGGGCGTGTTAGCTTTATTAGGCCGATTATCGTCGTCGTCC
CAACCCTCGTCGTTAGAAGTTGCTTCCGAAGACGATTTTGCCATAGCCACACGACGCCTATTAATTGTGT
CGGCTAACACGTCCGCGATCAAATTTGTAGTTGAGCTTTTTGGGCCTCATGGGCCTTCCGCTCACTGCCC
GCTTTCCAGTCGGGAAACCTGTCGTGCCAGCTGCATTAACATGGTCATAGCTGTTTCCTTGCGTATTGGG
CGCTCTCCGCTTCCTCGCTCACTGACTCGCTGCGCTCGGTCGTTCGGGTAAAGCCTGGGGTGCCTAATGA
GCAAAAGGCCAGCAAAAGGCCAGGAACCGTAAAAAGGCCGCGTTGCTGGCGTTTTTCCATAGGCTCCGCC
CCCCTGACGAGCATCACAAAAATCGACGCTCAAGTCAGAGGTGGCGAAACCCGACAGGACTATAAAGATA
CCAGGCGTTTCCCCCTGGAAGCTCCCTCGTGCGCTCTCCTGTTCCGACCCTGCCGCTTACCGGATACCTG
TCCGCCTTTCTCCCTTCGGGAAGCGTGGCGCTTTCTCATAGCTCACGCTGTAGGTATCTCAGTTCGGTGT
AGGTCGTTCGCTCCAAGCTGGGCTGTGTGCACGAACCCCCCGTTCAGCCCGACCGCTGCGCCTTATCCGG
TAACTATCGTCTTGAGTCCAACCCGGTAAGACACGACTTATCGCCACTGGCAGCAGCCACTGGTAACAGG
ATTAGCAGAGCGAGGTATGTAGGCGGTGCTACAGAGTTCTTGAAGTGGTGGCCTAACTACGGCTACACTA
GAAGAACAGTATTTGGTATCTGCGCTCTGCTGAAGCCAGTTACCTTCGGAAAAAGAGTTGGTAGCTCTTG
ATCCGGCAAACAAACCACCGCTGGTAGCGGTGGTTTTTTTGTTTGCAAGCAGCAGATTACGCGCAGAAAA
AAAGGATCTCAAGAAGATCCTTTGATCTTTTCTACGGGGTCTGACGCTCAGTGGAACGAAAACTCACGTT
AAGGGATTTTGGTCATGAGATTATCAAAAAGGATCTTCACCTAGATCCTTTTAAATTAAAAATGAAGTTT
TAAATCAATCTAAAGTATATATGAGTAAACTTGGTCTGACAGTTACCAATGCTTAATCAGTGAGGCACCT
ATCTCAGCGATCTGTCTATTTCGTTCATCCATAGTTGCCTGACTCCCCGTCGTGTAGATAACTACGATAC
GGGAGGGCTTACCATCTGGCCCCAGTGCTGCAATGATACCGCGAGACCCACGCTCACCGGCTCCAGATTT
ATCAGCAATAAACCAGCCAGCCGGAAGGGCCGAGCGCAGAAGTGGTCCTGCAACTTTATCCGCCTCCATC
CAGTCTATTAATTGTTGCCGGGAAGCTAGAGTAAGTAGTTCGCCAGTTAATAGTTTGCGCAACGTTGTTG
CCATTGCTGCAGGCATCGTGGTGTCACGCTCGTCGTTTGGTATGGCTTCATTCAGCTCCGGTTCCCAACG
ATCAAGGCGAGTTACATGATCCCCCATGTTGTGCAAAAAAGCGGTTAGCTCCTTCGGTCCTCCGATCGTT
GTCAGAAGTAAGTTGGCCGCAGTGTTATCACTCATGGTTATGGCAGCACTGCATAATTCTCTTACTGTCA
TGCCATCCGTAAGATGCTTTTCTGTGACTGGTGAGTACTCAACCAAGTCATTCTGAGAATAGTGTATGCG
GCGACCGAGTTGCTCTTGCCCGGCGTCAACACGGGATAATACCGCGCCACATAGCAGAACTTTAAAAGTG
CTCATCATTGGAAAACGTTCTTCGGGGCGAAAACTCTCAAGGATCTTACCGCTGTTGAGATCCAGTTCGA
TGTAACCCACTCGTGCACCCAACTGATCTTCAGCATCTTTTACTTTCACCAGCGTTTCTGGGTGAGCAAA
AACAGGAAGGCAAAATGCCGCAAAAAAGGGAATAAGGGCGACACGGAAATGTTGAATACTCATTACTCTT
CCTTTTTCAATATTATTGAAGCATTTATCAGGGTTATTGTCTCATGAGCGGATACATATTTGAATGTATT
TAGAAAAATAAACAAATAGGGGTTCCGCGCACATTTCCCCGAAAAGTGCCACCTAAATTGTAAGCGTTAA
TATTTTGTTAAAATTCGCGTTAAATTTTTGTTAAATCAGCTCATTTTTTAACCAATAGGCCGAAATCGGC
AAAATCCCTTATAAATCAAAAGAATAGACCGAGATAGGGTTGAGTGGCCGCTACAGGGCGCTCCCATTCG
CCATTCAGGCTGCGCAACTGTTGGGAAGGGCGTTTCGGTGCGGGCCTCTTCGCTATTACGCCAGCTGGCG
AAAGGGGGATGTGCTGCAAGGCGATTAAGTTGGGTAACGCCAGGGTTTTCCCAGTCACGACGTTGTAAAA
CGACGGCCAGTGAGCGCGACGTAATACGACTCACTATAGGGCGAATTGGCGGAAGGCCGTCAAGGCCGTG
ACGTTAAAACTATTAAGCCATCCAATCGACCGTTAGTCGAATCAGGACCGCTGGTGCGAGAAGCCGCGAA
GTATGGCGAATGCATCGTATAACGTGTGGAGTCCGCTCATTAGAGCGTCATGTTTAGACAAGAAAGCTAC
ATATTTAATTGATCCCGATGATTTTATTGATAAATTGACCCTAACTCCATACACGGTATTCTACAATGGC
GGGGTTTTGGTCAAAATTTCCGGACTGCGATTGTACATGCTGTTAACGGCTCCGCCCACTATTAATGAAA
TTAAAAATTCCAATTTTAAAAAACGCAGCAAGAGAAACATTTGTATGAAAGAATGCGTAGAAGGAAAGAA
AAATGTCGTGGACATGCTGAACAACAAGATTAATATGCCTCCGTGTATAAAAAAAATATTGAACGATTTG
AAAGAAAACAATGTACCGCGCGGCGGTATGTACAGGAAGAGGTTTATACTAAACTGTTACATTGCAAACG
TGGTTTCGTGTGCCAAGTGTGAAAACCGATGTTTAATCAAGGCTCTGACGCATTTCTACAACCACGACTC
CAAGTGTGTGGGTGAAGTCATGCATCTTTTAATCAAATCCCAAGATGTGTATAAACCACCAAACTGCCAA
AAAATGAAAACTGTGGACAAGCTCTGTCCGTTTGCTGGCAACTGCAAGGGTCTCAATCCTATTTGTAATT
ATTGAATAATAAAACAATTATAAATGCTAAATTTGTTTTTTATTAACGATACAAACCAAACGCAACAAGA
ACATTTGTAGTATTATCTATAATTGAAAACGCGTAGTTATAATCGCTGAGGTAATATTTAAAATCATTTT
CAAATGATTCACAGTTAATTTGCGACAATATAATTTTATTTTCACATAAACTAGACGCCTTGTCGTCTTC
TTCTTCGTATTCCTTCTCTTTTTCATTTTTCTCCTCATAAAAATTAACATAGTTATTATCGTATCCATAT
ATGTATCTATCGTATAGAGTAAATTTTTTGTTGTCATAAATATATATGTCTTTTTTAATGGGGTGTATAG
TACCGCTGCGCATAGTTTTTCTGTAATTTACAACAGTGCTATTTTCTGGTAGTTCTTCGGAGTGTGTTGC
TTTAATTATTAAATTTATATAATCAATGAATTTGGGATCGTCGGTTTTGTACAATATGTTGCCGGCATAG
TACGCAGCTTCTTCTAGTTCAATTACACCATTTTTTAGCAGCACCGGATTAACATAACTTTCCAAAATGT
TGTACGAACCGTTAAACAAAAACAGTTCACCTCCCTTTTCTATACTATTGTCTGCGAGCAGTTGTTTGTT
GTTAAAAATAACAGCCATTGTAATGAGACGCACAAACTAATATCACA
Features (pLannotate 1.2.2; 18 found; start..end, strand, type, name):
     79..170     +  promoter       polyhedrin promoter: polh from Autographa californica; promoter for the baculovirus polyhedrin gene
    224..1324    +  CDS            MBP: maltose binding protein from E. coli; malE (mutated); This version of the gene does not encode a signal sequence, so MBP will remain in the cytosol.
   1403..2119    +  CDS            mEGFP: mEGFP is a basic (constitutively fluorescent) green fluorescent protein published in 2002, derived from Aequorea victoria. It has moderate acid sensitivity.
   2258..2560    +  CDS            ccdB: CCDB_ECOLI - Also known as G, letB, letD. Experimental evidence at protein level: Swiss-Prot protein existence level 1. Toxic component of a type II toxin-antitoxin (TA) system, functioning in plasmid maintainence. Responsible for the post- segregational killing (PSK) of plasmid-free cells, also referred to as a plasmid addiction system. Half-life of over 2 hours. Cell killing by CcdB is accompanied by filamentation, defects in chromosome and plasmid segregation, defects in cell division, formation of anucleate cells, decreased DNA synthesis and plasmid loss. Interferes with the activity of DN
   2634..2651    +  CDS            7xHis (fragment): 6xHis affinity tag
   2687..2770    +  CDS            large T antigen (fragment): large T antigen from SV40 (simian virus 40)
   2793..2927    +  polyA_signal   SV40 poly(A) signal: SV40 polyadenylation signal
   3000..3372    +  3'UTR          polyhedrin 3' UTR: 3' UTR from the Autographa californica nucleopolyhedrovirus polyhedrin gene (Suzuki et al., 2006)
   3632..3679    -  CDS            lacI (fragment): lac repressor; lacI; The lac repressor binds to the lac operator to inhibit transcription in E. coli. This inhibition can be relieved by adding lactose or isopropyl-β-D-thiogalactopyranoside (IPTG).
   3716..3756    -  rep_origin     RSF ori (fragment): Plasmids containing the RSF 1030 origin of replication can be propagated in E. coli cells that contain additional plasmids with compatible origins.
   3834..4422    -  rep_origin     ori: high-copy-number ColE1/pMB1/pBR322/pUC origin of replication
   4593..5453    -  CDS            AmpR: β-lactamase; bla; confers resistance to ampicillin, carbenicillin, and related antibiotics
   5455..5559    -  promoter       AmpR promoter: bla
   5585..5716    -  rep_origin     M13 ori (fragment): M13 bacteriophage origin of replication; arrow indicates direction of (+) strand synthesis
   5737..5893    -  CDS            lacZα (fragment): LacZα fragment of β-galactosidase; lacZ fragment
   5902..5920    +  promoter       T7 promoter: promoter for bacteriophage T7 RNA polymerase
   6023..6652    +  CDS            LEF-2: LEF2_NPVAC - Experimental evidence at protein level: Swiss-Prot protein existence level 1. Plays an essential role in viral DNA replication. Does not seem to participate in the initiation step but is rather important for the amplification of DNA. Also required for expression from the vp39 and polh promoters. From Autographa californica nuclear polyhedrosis virus (AcMNPV).
   6693..7298    +  CDS            ORF603: baculovirus ORF603 protein
