[The description below was written by a language model from this plasmid's Addgene catalogue record and pLannotate feature annotations shown in this document.]
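Description:
pOCC121 is a baculovirus transfer (shuttle) vector built on the pOET1 backbone for insect-cell protein expression, and belongs to the FlexiBAC vector system. It is used together with a FlashBac-type bacmid to generate recombinant baculovirus. The annotated LEF-2 and ORF603 sequences upstream of the expression cassette are AcMNPV sequences flanking the polyhedrin locus. Such flanks typically serve as homology for recombination into the viral genome, although the table annotates only this upstream flank and a polyhedrin 3' UTR downstream. In E. coli the plasmid replicates from a high-copy ColE1/pUC-type origin and is selected with ampicillin via β-lactamase. Several small annotated fragments (lacI, RSF ori, M13 ori, lacZα, a T7 promoter) appear to be backbone remnants rather than functional parts of the design.

The payload is a cloning-ready cassette driven by the very late polyhedrin (polH) promoter. It encodes a cytosolic maltose-binding protein lacking its signal sequence, a 3C protease cleavage site and monomeric EGFP. These are followed by a ccdB stuffer bounded by NotI and AscI sites, then a second 3C site, a His6 tag and a stop codon, with an SV40 polyadenylation signal and the polyhedrin 3' UTR downstream. A gene of interest is inserted by restriction cloning between NotI and AscI, replacing ccdB. Because CcdB is toxic to ordinary E. coli strains, uncut parental plasmid is counter-selected, which is why the empty vector is kept in the ccdB-tolerant strain DB3.1. The resulting product is an MBP-3C-mGFP-target-3C-His6 fusion. MBP and His6 allow affinity purification and can be removed with 3C protease, whereas the layout leaves mGFP attached to the target's N-terminus as a fluorescent label. No target gene is present in the deposited construct.
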