Addgene plasmid #118893: pOCC121
Purpose: shuttle vector for baculovirus production, using FlashBac bacmid; for recombinant protein with N-terminal MBP tag, cleavable with 3C, and monomeric GFP and C-terminal HIS6, cleavable with 3C
Depositing lab: Marc Bickle & PEPC MPI CBG. Depositing organization: Max Planck Institute of Molecular Cell Biology and Genetics. Publication: FlexiBAC: a versatile, open-source baculovirus vector system for protein expression, secretion, and proteolytic processing. Lemaitre RP, Bogdanova A, Borgonovo B, Woodruff JB, Drechsel DN. BMC Biotechnol. 2019 Mar 29;19(1):20. doi: 10.1186/s12896-019-0512-z. PubMed 30925874.
Backbone
  Vector backbone: pOET1
  Backbone size w/o insert (bp): 4900
  Vector type: Insect Expression
Growth in bacteria
  Bacterial resistance: Ampicillin, 100 μg/mL
  Growth temperature: 37°C
  Growth strain: DB3.1
  Copy number: High Copy
Gene/Insert
  Gene/Insert name: NcoI-MBP-3C-mGFP-NotI-ccdB-AscI-3C-HIS6-stop-HindIII cassette
  Promoter: polH
  Tag / fusion protein: MBP, cleavable with 3C protease; mGFP (N terminal on backbone); HIS6, cleavable with 3C protease (C terminal on backbone)
  Cloning method: Restriction Enzyme; 5′ cloning site NotI (unknown if destroyed); 3′ cloning site AscI (unknown if destroyed)
Terms and licenses: Academic/Nonprofit Terms; Industry Terms: Not Available to Industry
How to cite: pOCC121 was a gift from Marc Bickle & PEPC MPI CBG (Addgene plasmid # 118893 ; http://n2t.net/addgene:118893 ; RRID:Addgene_118893)
